Addgene plasmid #172601: pLenti6.3delta4 GPR3-V5
Purpose: Lentiviral plasmid expressing c-terminal V5-tagged GPR3
Depositing lab: Robert Screaton. Depositing organization: Sunnybrook Research Institute. Publication: Silencing the G-protein coupled receptor 3-salt inducible kinase 2 pathway promotes human beta cell proliferation. Iorio C, Rourke JL, Wells L, Sakamaki JI, Moon E, Hu Q, Kin T, Screaton RA. Commun Biol. 2021 Jul 23;4(1):907. doi: 10.1038/s42003-021-02433-2. PubMed 34302056.
Backbone
  Vector backbone: pLenti6.3V5DEST
  Backbone manufacturer: Life Technologies
  Backbone size w/o insert (bp): 9387
  Total vector size (bp): 10380
  Vector type: Mammalian Expression, Lentiviral
  Selectable markers: Blasticidin
Growth in bacteria
  Bacterial resistance: Ampicillin, 100 μg/mL
  Growth temperature: 30°C
  Growth strain: NEB Stable
  Copy number: Low Copy
Gene/Insert
  Gene/Insert name: G protein-Coupled Receptor 3 (alt name: GPR3)
  Species: H. sapiens (human)
  Insert size (bp): 993
  Mutation: WT
  GenBank ID: NM_005281.4
  Entrez Gene: GPR3 (a.k.a. ACCA)
  Promoter: CMV
  Tag / fusion protein: V5 (C terminal on backbone)
  Cloning method: Gateway Cloning
  Sequencing primers: 5′ CGCAAATGGGCGGTAGGCGTG; 3′ ACCGAGGAGAGGGTTAGGGAT
Terms and licenses: Academic/Nonprofit Terms; Industry Terms: Not Available to Industry
How to cite: pLenti6.3delta4 GPR3-V5 was a gift from Robert Screaton (Addgene plasmid # 172601 ; http://n2t.net/addgene:172601 ; RRID:Addgene_172601)
