[The description below was written by a language model from this plasmid's Addgene catalogue record and pLannotate feature annotations shown in this document.]
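Description:
pLenti6.3delta4 GPR3-V5 is a lentiviral mammalian expression plasmid built on the Life Technologies pLenti6.3/V5-DEST Gateway destination backbone, carrying wild-type human G protein-coupled receptor 3 (GPR3, about 1 kb) fused at its C terminus to a backbone-encoded V5 epitope tag. The open reading frame was introduced by Gateway recombination and sits between attB1 and attB2 sites. The catalogue lists the promoter as CMV, but the sequence annotation detects only a short truncated CMV element (CMVd2, a variant described as giving moderately reduced expression). This may be what "delta4" in the name refers to, though the record does not explain the term. A WPRE downstream of the tagged insert enhances transcript expression, and a separate SV40 promoter/EM7 cassette drives the blasticidin S deaminase gene, allowing blasticidin selection of transduced mammalian cells.

The transfer cassette has a third-generation, self-inactivating layout: an RSV promoter fused to a truncated 5' LTR, the HIV-1 Ψ packaging signal with a partial gag sequence, the RRE for Rev-dependent nuclear export, a cPPT/CTS, and a ΔU3 3' LTR followed by an SV40 polyadenylation signal. Packaging functions must therefore be supplied in trans. In bacteria the plasmid is maintained through a ColE1/pUC-type origin and ampicillin resistance. An f1 origin is also present. The catalogue describes it as low copy and grown in a recombination-limiting strain, as is common for LTR-containing vectors.

The catalogue states a total size of 10,380 bp, whereas the annotated full sequence is 8,296 nt; the record does not account for this difference. The associated publication concerns the GPR3–salt-inducible kinase 2 pathway in human beta cell proliferation, consistent with use for stable, detectable GPR3 expression.
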