Features (pLannotate 1.2.2; 31 found; start..end, strand, type, name):
      2..94      -  CDS            lacI (fragment): lac repressor; lacI; The lac repressor binds to the lac operator to inhibit transcription in E. coli. This inhibition can be relieved by adding lactose or isopropyl-β-D-thiogalactopyranoside (IPTG).
    277..865     -  rep_origin     ori: high-copy-number ColE1/pMB1/pBR322/pUC origin of replication
   1036..1896    -  CDS            AmpR: β-lactamase; bla; confers resistance to ampicillin, carbenicillin, and related antibiotics
   1897..2001    -  promoter       AmpR promoter: bla
   2054..2482    -  rep_origin     f1 ori (sequence partly withheld): f1 bacteriophage origin of replication; arrow indicates direction of (+) strand synthesis
   2487..2642    -  CDS            lacZα (fragment): LacZα fragment of β-galactosidase; lacZ fragment
   2650..2668    +  promoter       T7 promoter: promoter for bacteriophage T7 RNA polymerase
   2689..2824    -  rep_origin     SV40 ori: SV40 origin of replication
   2864..2985    -  polyA_signal   SV40 poly(A) signal: SV40 polyadenylation signal
   3057..3290    -  LTR            3' LTR (ΔU3): self-inactivating 3' long terminal repeat (LTR) from HIV-1
   3292..3360    -  CDS            nef (fragment): NEF_HV1Z2 - Experimental evidence at protein level: Swiss-Prot protein existence level 1. Extracellular Nef protein targets CD4(+) T-lymphocytes for apoptosis by interacting with CXCR4 surface receptors. From Human immunodeficiency virus type 1 group M subtype D (isolate Z2/CDC-Z34) (HIV-1).
   3377..3775    -  CDS            BSD: blasticidin S deaminase; Aspergillus terreus BSD; confers resistance to blasticidin
   3794..3841    -  promoter       EM7 promoter: synthetic bacterial promoter&nbsp
   3889..4205    -  promoter       SV40 promoter: SV40 enhancer and early promoter
   4220..4808    -  misc_feature   WPRE: woodchuck hepatitis virus posttranscriptional regulatory element
   4832..4873    -  CDS            V5 tag: epitope tag from simian virus 5
   4926..4950    +  protein_bind   attB2: mutant version of attB; recombination site for the Gateway® BP reaction BP Clonase™
   4952..5941    -  CDS            GPR3: GPR3_HUMAN - Also known as ACCA. Experimental evidence at protein level: Swiss-Prot protein existence level 1. Orphan receptor with constitutive G(s) signaling activity that activate cyclic AMP. Has a potential role in modulating a number of brain functions, including behavioral responses to stress (By similarity), amyloid-beta peptide generation in neurons and neurite outgrowth (By similarity). Maintains also meiotic arrest in oocytes (By similarity). From Homo sapiens (Human).
   5944..5968    -  protein_bind   attB1: mutant version of attB; recombination site for the Gateway® BP reaction BP Clonase™
   6085..6136    -  promoter       CMVd2 promoter: truncated human cytomegalovirus (CMV) immediate early promoter that yields moderately reduced expression relative to the full-length promoter
   6186..6303    -  misc_feature   cPPT/CTS: central polypurine tract and central termination sequence of HIV-1
   6322..6422    -  CDS            Rev (fragment): human immunodeficiency virus 1 (HIV-1) Rev protein; rev; enhances nuclear export of unspliced and incompletely spliced viral mRNAs
   6799..7032    -  misc_feature   RRE: The Rev response element (RRE) of HIV-1 allows for Rev-dependent mRNA export from the nucleus to the cytoplasm.
   7178..7541    -  CDS            HIV-1 gag (fragment): gag protein from human immunodeficiency virus 1; gag
   7525..7650    -  misc_feature   HIV-1 Ψ: packaging signal of human immunodeficiency virus type 1
   7697..7877    -  LTR            5' LTR (truncated): truncated 5' long terminal repeat (LTR) from HIV-1
   7878..8104    -  promoter       RSV promoter: Rous sarcoma virus enhancer/promoter
   8132..8150    -  promoter       T3 promoter: promoter for bacteriophage T3 RNA polymerase
   8195..8211    -  protein_bind   lac operator: The lac repressor binds to the lac operator to inhibit transcription in E. coli. This inhibition can be relieved by adding lactose or isopropyl-β-D-thiogalactopyranoside (IPTG). lac repressor encoded by lacI
   8219..8249    -  promoter       lac promoter: promoter for the E. coli lac operon
   8264..8285    -  protein_bind   CAP binding site: CAP binding activates transcription in the presence of cAMP. E. coli catabolite activator protein
>Addgene plasmid #172601 | pLenti6.3delta4 GPR3-V5 | addgene full sequence | sequence record 339777 | Addgene NGS Result
CTCACTGCCCGCTTTCCAGTCGGGAAACCTGTCGTGCCAGCTGCATTAATGAATCGGCCAACGCGCGGGG
AGAGGCGGTTTGCGTATTGGGCGCTCTTCCGCTTCCTCGCTCACTGACTCGCTGCGCTCGGTCGTTCGGC
TGCGGCGAGCGGTATCAGCTCACTCAAAGGCGGTAATACGGTTATCCACAGAATCAGGGGATAACGCAGG
AAAGAACATGTGAGCAAAAGGCCAGCAAAAGGCCAGGAACCGTAAAAAGGCCGCGTTGCTGGCGTTTTTC
CATAGGCTCCGCCCCCCTGACGAGCATCACAAAAATCGACGCTCAAGTCAGAGGTGGCGAAACCCGACAG
GACTATAAAGATACCAGGCGTTTCCCCCTGGAAGCTCCCTCGTGCGCTCTCCTGTTCCGACCCTGCCGCT
TACCGGATACCTGTCCGCCTTTCTCCCTTCGGGAAGCGTGGCGCTTTCTCATAGCTCACGCTGTAGGTAT
CTCAGTTCGGTGTAGGTCGTTCGCTCCAAGCTGGGCTGTGTGCACGAACCCCCCGTTCAGCCCGACCGCT
GCGCCTTATCCGGTAACTATCGTCTTGAGTCCAACCCGGTAAGACACGACTTATCGCCACTGGCAGCAGC
CACTGGTAACAGGATTAGCAGAGCGAGGTATGTAGGCGGTGCTACAGAGTTCTTGAAGTGGTGGCCTAAC
TACGGCTACACTAGAAGAACAGTATTTGGTATCTGCGCTCTGCTGAAGCCAGTTACCTTCGGAAAAAGAG
TTGGTAGCTCTTGATCCGGCAAACAAACCACCGCTGGTAGCGGTGGTTTTTTTGTTTGCAAGCAGCAGAT
TACGCGCAGAAAAAAAGGATCTCAAGAAGATCCTTTGATCTTTTCTACGGGGTCTGACGCTCAGTGGAAC
GAAAACTCACGTTAAGGGATTTTGGTCATGAGATTATCAAAAAGGATCTTCACCTAGATCCTTTTAAATT
AAAAATGAAGTTTTAAATCAATCTAAAGTATATATGAGTAAACTTGGTCTGACAGTTACCAATGCTTAAT
CAGTGAGGCACCTATCTCAGCGATCTGTCTATTTCGTTCATCCATAGTTGCCTGACTCCCCGTCGTGTAG
ATAACTACGATACGGGAGGGCTTACCATCTGGCCCCAGTGCTGCAATGATACCGCGAGACCCACGCTCAC
CGGCTCCAGATTTATCAGCAATAAACCAGCCAGCCGGAAGGGCCGAGCGCAGAAGTGGTCCTGCAACTTT
ATCCGCCTCCATCCAGTCTATTAATTGTTGCCGGGAAGCTAGAGTAAGTAGTTCGCCAGTTAATAGTTTG
CGCAACGTTGTTGCCATTGCTACAGGCATCGTGGTGTCACGCTCGTCGTTTGGTATGGCTTCATTCAGCT
CCGGTTCCCAACGATCAAGGCGAGTTACATGATCCCCCATGTTGTGCAAAAAAGCGGTTAGCTCCTTCGG
TCCTCCGATCGTTGTCAGAAGTAAGTTGGCCGCAGTGTTATCACTCATGGTTATGGCAGCACTGCATAAT
TCTCTTACTGTCATGCCATCCGTAAGATGCTTTTCTGTGACTGGTGAGTACTCAACCAAGTCATTCTGAG
AATAGTGTATGCGGCGACCGAGTTGCTCTTGCCCGGCGTCAATACGGGATAATACCGCGCCACATAGCAG
AACTTTAAAAGTGCTCATCATTGGAAAACGTTCTTCGGGGCGAAAACTCTCAAGGATCTTACCGCTGTTG
AGATCCAGTTCGATGTAACCCACTCGTGCACCCAACTGATCTTCAGCATCTTTTACTTTCACCAGCGTTT
CTGGGTGAGCAAAAACAGGAAGGCAAAATGCCGCAAAAAAGGGAATAAGGGCGACACGGAAATGTTGAAT
ACTCATACTCTTCCTTTTTCAATATTATTGAAGCATTTATCAGGGTTATTGTCTCATGAGCGGATACATA
TTTGAATGTATTTAGAAAAATAAACAAATAGGGGTTCCGCGCACATTTCCCCGAAAAGTGCCACCTAAAT
TGTAAGCGTTAATATTTTGTTAAAATTCGCGTTAAATTTTTGTTAAATCAGCTCATTTTTTAACCAATAG
GCCGAAATCGGCAAAATCCCTTATAAATCAAAAGAATAGACCGAGATAGGGT
[37 nt withheld, positions 2153-2189]
AAAGAACGTGGACTCCAACGTCAAAGG
[49 nt withheld, positions 2217-2265]
T
[91 nt withheld, positions 2267-2357]
G
[124 nt withheld, positions 2359-2482]
CCCATTCGCCATTCAGGCTGCGCAACTGTTGGGAAGGGCGATCGGTGCGGGCCTCTTCGCTATTACGCCA
GCTGGCGAAAGGGGGATGTGCTGCAAGGCGATTAAGTTGGGTAACGCCAGGGTTTTCCCAGTCACGACGT
TGTAAAACGACGGCCAGTGAGCGCGCGTAATACGACTCACTATAGGGCGAATTGGGTACGTCCCTAGGCC
TCCAAAAAAGCCTCCTCACTACTTCTGGAATAGCTCAGAGGCCGAGGCGGCCTCGGCCTCTGCATAAATA
AAAAAAATTAGTCAGCCATGGGGCGGAGAATGGGCGGAACTGGGCGGAGTTAGGGGCGGGATGGGCGGAG
TTAGGGGCGGGATAGCTAGAGCCAGACATGATAAGATACATTGATGAGTTTGGACAAACCACAACTAGAA
TGCAGTGAAAAAAATGCTTTATTTGTGAAATTTGTGATGCTATTGCTTTATTTGTAACCATTATAAGCTG
CAATAAACAAGTTCCTCTCACTCTCTGATATTCATTTCTTTGCAAGTTATAAATACTGAATAATAAGATG
ACATGAACTACTACTGCTAGAGATTTTCCACACTGACTAAAAGGGTCTGAGGGATCTCTAGTTACCAGAG
TCACACAACAGACGGGCACACACTACTTGAAGCACTCAAGGCAAGCTTTATTGAGGCTTAAGCAGTGGGT
TCCCTAGTTAGCCAGAGAGCTCCCAGGCTCAGATCTGGTCTAACCAGAGAGACCCAGTACAAGCAAAAAG
CAGATCTTGTCTTCGTTGGGAGTGAATTAGCCCTTCCAGTCCCCCCTTTTCTTTTAAAAAGTGGCTAAGA
TCTACAGCTGCCTTGTAAGTCATTGGTCTTAAAGGTACCGAGCTCGAATTGTGCTTAGCCCTCCCACACA
TAACCAGAGGGCAGCAATTCACGAATCCCAACTGCCGTCGGCTGTCCATCACTGTCCTTCACTATGGCTT
TGATCCCAGGATGCAGATCGAGAAGCACCTGTCGGCACCGTCCGCAGGGGCTCAAGATGCCCCTGTTCTC
ATTTCCGATCGCGACGATACAAGTCAGGTTGCCAGCTGCCGCAGCAGCAGCAGTGCCCAGCACCACGAGT
TCTGCACAAGGTCCCCCAGTAAAATGATATACATTGACACCAGTGAAGATGCGGCCGTCGCTAGAGAGAG
CTGCGCTGGCGACGCTGTAGTCTTCAGAGATGGGGATGCTGTTGATTGTAGCCGTTGCTCTTTCAATGAG
GGTGGATTCTTCTTGAGACAAAGGCTTGGCCATGGTTTAGTTCCTCACCTTGTCGTATTATACTATGCCG
ATATACTATGCCGATGATTAATTGTCAACACGTGCTGATCAGATCCGAAAATGGATATACAAGCTCCCGG
GAGCTTTTTGCAAAAGCCTAGGCCTCCAAAAAAGCCTCCTCACTACTTCTGGAATAGCTCAGAGGCAGAG
GCGGCCTCGGCCTCTGCATAAATAAAAAAAATTAGTCAGCCATGGGGCGGAGAATGGGCGGAACTGGGCG
GAGTTAGGGGCGGGATGGGCGGAGTTAGGGGCGGGACTATGGTTGCTGACTAATTGAGATGCATGCTTTG
CATACTTCTGCCTGCTGGGGAGCCTGGGGACTTTCCACACCTGGTTGCTGACTAATTGAGATGCATGCTT
TGCATACTTCTGCCTGCTGGGGAGCCTGGGGACTTTCCACACCGGTACCATCGCCAGGCGGGGAGGCGGC
CCAAAGGGAGATCCGACTCGTCTGAGGGCGAAGGCGAAGACGCGGAAGAGGCCGCAGAGCCGGCAGCAGG
CCGCGGGAAGGAAGGTCCGCTGGATTGAGGGCCGAAGGGACGTAGCAGAAGGACGTCCCGCGCAGAATCC
AGGTGGCAACACAGGCGAGCAGCCATGGAAAGGACGTCAGCTTCCCCGACAACACCACGGAATTGTCAGT
GCCCAACAGCCGAGCCCCTGTCCAGCAGCGGGCAAGGCAGGCGGCGATGAGTTCCGCCGTGGCAATAGGG
AGGGGGAAAGCGAAAGTCCCGGAAAGGAGCTGACAGGTGGTGGCAATGCCCCAACCAGTGGGGGTTGCGT
CAGCAAACACAGTGCACACCACGCCACGTTGCCTGACAACGGGCCACAACTCCTCATAAAGAGACAGCAA
CCAGGATTTATACAAGGAGGAGAAAATGAAAGCCATACGGGAAGCAATAGCATGATACAAAGGCATTAAA
GCAGCGTATCCACATAGCGTAAAAGGAGCAACATAGTTAAGAATACCAGTCAATCTTTCACAAATTTTGT
AATCCAGAGGTTGATTGTCGATCATTACTAACCGGTACGCGTAGAATCGAGACCGAGGAGAGGGTTAGGG
ATAGGCTTACCTTCGAACCGCGGGCCCTCTAGACTCGAGCGGCCGCCACTGTGCTGGATATCAACCACTT
TGTACAAGAAAGCTGGGTCGACATCACTGGGGGAGCGGGATCGGAAGGGGATCTTGGAAGAGGAACAGCA
GCAGCAGACAGCCCACAGCACTTTCTGCACATCCTGGTTGCGGAAGGCGTAGATGATAGGGTTGATCATG
GAGTTGTAGGTGGCAGGGAGCAAGGTAAGATAGGTGTAGAGAGGTGGAGAGTGGGCATCACCCAGCAGGC
AGTAGACAGTGAAGGGCAACCAGCAGGCGGCAAAGGCTCCAAGCACCACGGCCAGTGTGGCAATGCCCTT
GCGGGTGGCCACATAGTGGGAGGCAGGCAGCAGGTGCCGCTGAAGGGCAATCTGCTGGGCATGGCGGCAG
ACGATGCGGCAGATTTGGGCGTAGAGCTGCAGCATGATGCCAAACACCATGAAGAAGGCAATGGCCAGAA
CTACCAGATGGTTCTTGGAGAGTGGATAAACCACGCCACATGTGGTCAGGCCATCCAGGCAGTTCCAGGC
CAGCACAGGCAGCAGCCCCAGGCCCAGGGCACCTCCCCACACTAAGGCCAGCATCACATAGGTCCGTGTC
ACTGTTGTCTCTGAATAGTAGGTGAGGGCGTTATATAGGGAGAGATACCGGTCGACAGTGATGGCCAGTA
GACTGCCGATGCTGGCGGTAAAGGCCATTGCCAGCACGCCAACCAGCACCAGGCTCATCTCCGCTGAGCC
GATGCAGAAGACAGCAGCAAAGTGCAGGACCAGGCCCAGGCCTGCCAGCAGGTCTGCCACGGCCAGGCTG
CCCACCAGCAGGAACATGGGGGCACGGAAGGCAGGAGTGCCCACGATGATGGCCACCACTAGCGCATTCT
CGCAGGACACCAGGGTGCCTGAGATGCAGAGCACCACATCCCAGGCCTTAGGCGAGGGCAGTGGTGCGGC
TGGACCTGTGGGCCCCTCTGCTGGGCCCACGCTGCTTACATTCACGTTGCCTGAGCCAGCTGAGAGCCAG
GCCAGAGGGCTGCCTGCACCCCACATCATGAAGCCTGCTTTTTTGTACAAACTTGTTGATATCTGCAGAA
TTCCACCACACTGGACTAGTGGATCCTCTAGAGTCGGTGTCTTCTATGGAGGTCAAAACAGCGTGGATGG
CGTCTCCAGGCGATCTGACGGTTCACTAAACGAGCTCTGCTTATATAGACCTCCCACCGTACACGCCTAC
CGCCCATTTGCGTCAATGGGGCGGAGTTGTTACGACATTTTGGAAAGTCCCGTTGATATCGATAAAATTT
TGAATTTTTGTAATTTGTTTTTGTAATTCTTTAGTTTGTATGTCTGTTGCTATTATGTCTACTATTCTTT
CCCCTGCACTGTACCCCCCAATCCCCCCTTTTCTTTTAAAAGTTAACCGATACCGTCGAGATCCGTTCAC
TAATCGAATGGATCTGTCTCTGTCTCTCTCTCCACCTTCTTCTTCTATTCCTTCGGGCCTGTCGGGTCCC
CTCGGGGTTGGGAGGTGGGTCTGAAACGATAATGGTGAATATCCCTGCCTAACTCTATTCACTATAGAAA
GTACAGCAAAAACTATTCTTAAACCTACCAAGCCTCCTACTATCATTATGAATAATTTTATATACCACAG
CCAATTTGTTATGTTAAACCAATTCCACAAACTTGCCCATTTATCTAATTCCAATAATTCTTGTTCATTC
TTTTCTTGCTGGTTTTGCGATTCTTCAATTAAGGAGTGTATTAAGCTTGTGTAATTGTTAATTTCTCTGT
CCCACTCCATCCAGGTCGTGTGATTCCAAATCTGTTCCAGAGATTTATTACTCCAACTAGCATTCCAAGG
CACAGCAGTGGTGCAAATGAGTTTTCCAGAGCAACCCCAAATCCCCAGGAGCTGTTGATCCTTTAGGTAT
CTTTCCACAGCCAGGATTCTTGCCTGGAGCTGCTTGATGCCCCAGACTGTGAGTTGCAACAGATGCTGTT
GCGCCTCAATAGCCCTCAGCAAATTGTTCTGCTGCTGCACTATACCAGACAATAATTGTCTGGCCTGTAC
CGTCAGCGTCATTGACGCTGCGCCCATAGTGCTTCCTGCTGCTCCCAAGAACCCAAGGAACAAAGCTCCT
ATTCCCACTGCTCTTTTTTCTCTCTGCACCACTCTTCTCTTTGCCTTGGTGGGTGCTACTCCTAATGGTT
CAATTTTTACTACTTTATATTTATATAATTCACTTCTCCAATTGTCCCTCATATCTCCTCCTCCAGGTCT
GAAGATCAGCGGCCGCTTGCTGTGCGGTGGTCTTACTTTTGTTTTGCTCTTCCTCTATCTTGTCTAAAGC
TTCCTTGGTGTCTTTTATCTCTATCCTTTGATGCACACAATAGAGGGTTGCTACTGTATTATATAATGAT
CTAAGTTCTTCTGATCCTGTCTGAAGGGATGGTTGTAGCTGTCCCAGTATTTGTCTACAGCCTTCTGATG
TTTCTAACAGGCCAGGATTAACTGCGAATCGTTCTAGCTCCCTGCTTGCCCATACTATATGTTTTAATTT
ATATTTTTTCTTTCCCCCTGGCCTTAACCGAATTTTTTCCCATCGCGATCTAATTCTCCCCCGCTTAATA
CTGACGCTCTCGCACCCATCTCTCTCCTTCTAGCCTCCGCTAGTCAAAATTTTTGGCGTACTCACCAGTC
GCCGCCCCTCGCCTCTTGCCGTGCGCGCTTCAGCAAGCCGAGTCCTGCGTCGAGAGAGCTCCTCTGGTTT
CCCTTTCGCTTTCAAGTCCCTGTTCGGGCGCCACTGCTAGAGATTTTCCACACTGACTAAAAGGGTCTGA
GGGATCTCTAGTTACCAGAGTCACACAACAGACGGGCACACACTACTTGAAGCACTCAAGGCAAGCTTTA
TTGAGGCTTAAGCAGTGGGTTCCCTAGTTAGCCAGAGAGCTCCCAGGCTCAGATCTGGTCTAACCAGAGA
GACCCGTTTATGTATCGAGCTAGGCACTTAAATACAATATCTCTGCAATGCGGCAATTCAGTGGTTCGTC
CAATCCATGTCAGACCCGTCTGTTGCCTTCCTAATAAGGCACGATCGTACCACCTTACTTCCACCAATCG
GCATGCACGGTGCTTTTTCTCTCCTTGTAAGGCATGTTGCTAACTCATCGTTACCATGTTGCAAGACTAC
AAGAGTATTGCATAAGACTACATTAAGCTTGCAGCTCCAGCTTTTGTTCCCTTTAGTGAGGGTTAATTGC
GCGCTTGGCGTAATCATGGTCATAGCTGTTTCCTGTGTGAAATTGTTATCCGCTCACAATTCCACACAAC
ATACGAGCCGGAAGCATAAAGTGTAAAGCCTGGGGTGCCTAATGAGTGAGCTAACTCACATTAATTGCGT
TGCG
